Addgene plasmid #39367: TAL2009
Depositing lab: Keith Joung. Depositing organization: Massachusetts General Hospital. Publication: FLASH assembly of TALENs for high-throughput genome editing. Reyon D, Tsai SQ, Khayter C, Foden JA, Sander JD, Joung JK. Nat Biotechnol. 2012 Apr 8. doi: 10.1038/nbt.2170. PubMed 22484455.
Backbone
  Vector backbone: JDS71
  Backbone manufacturer: Joung lab (Addgene Plasmid # 32287)
  Backbone size w/o insert (bp): 6447
  Vector type: Mammalian Expression ; T7
Growth in bacteria
  Bacterial resistance: Ampicillin, 100 μg/mL
  Growth temperature: 37°C
  Growth strain: XL1 Blue
  Copy number: High Copy
Gene/Insert
  Gene/Insert name: eGFP-TALEN-05-Right
  Species: H. sapiens (human)
  Insert size (bp): 926
  Promoter: CMV
  Tag / fusion protein: 3X Flag (N terminal on backbone); WT FOKI (C terminal on backbone)
  Cloning method: Restriction Enzyme; 5′ cloning site BsmBI (destroyed during cloning); 3′ cloning site BsmBI (destroyed during cloning)
  Sequencing primers: 5′ CMV-F
Terms and licenses: Academic/Nonprofit Terms; Industry Terms: Not Available to Industry
Depositor comments: Target binding site: TAGGTGGCATC To reduce the chance of recombination in this plasmid, do not grow in liquid culture for more than 12-14 hours. It is strongly recommended that users perform a diagnostic digest to verify this plasmid prior to use. For example, a double digest of the plasmid with BamHI and KpnI should result in two bands at 1.6kb and 5.8kb
How to cite: TAL2009 was a gift from Keith Joung (Addgene plasmid # 39367 ; http://n2t.net/addgene:39367 ; RRID:Addgene_39367)
