[The description below was written by a language model from this plasmid's Addgene catalogue record.]
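Description:
TAL2009 is a mammalian expression plasmid encoding the right-hand monomer of a TALE nuclease pair directed against the eGFP reporter gene (eGFP-TALEN-05-Right). It is built on the JDS71 backbone, a roughly 6.4 kb TALEN expression vector, and is maintained in E. coli as a high-copy plasmid under ampicillin selection. The vector type is also listed as T7, which suggests that a T7 promoter is available for in vitro transcription of the nuclease mRNA. The record gives no feature table, so this and the other backbone elements cannot be detailed further.

The insert is a 926 bp array of TALE repeats, assembled by the FLASH method and cloned into the backbone through BsmBI sites that were destroyed in the process. The repeat array drops in frame between elements supplied by the backbone: an N-terminal 3X FLAG tag for detection and a C-terminal wild-type FokI cleavage domain. The whole fusion is expressed from the CMV promoter. The repeats specify a short DNA target site within eGFP. Because FokI must dimerise to cut, this construct is meant to be co-delivered with the matching left-hand TALEN, so that the two monomers bind flanking half-sites and introduce a double-strand break in the spacer between them. The catalogue lists the insert species as human, although the stated target is eGFP.

Such constructs are typically used to measure TALEN activity by disruption of an integrated eGFP reporter in cultured cells. The depositor notes that the repetitive TALE array is prone to recombination and recommends verifying the plasmid by diagnostic restriction digest before use.
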