>Addgene plasmid #39367 | TAL2009 | depositor partial sequence | sequence record 49669 | TAL2009 sequence 926 bps
GAACCTGACCCCAGACCAGGTAGTCGCAATCGCGTCGAACATTGGGGGAAAGCAAGCCCTGGAAACCGTG
CAAAGGTTGTTGCCGGTCCTTTGTCAAGACCACGGCCTTACACCGGAGCAAGTCGTGGCCATTGCAAATA
ATAACGGTGGCAAACAGGCTCTTGAGACGGTTCAGAGACTTCTCCCAGTTCTCTGTCAAGCCCACGGGCT
GACTCCCGATCAAGTTGTAGCGATTGCGAATAACAATGGAGGGAAACAAGCATTGGAGACTGTCCAACGG
CTCCTTCCCGTGTTGTGTCAAGCCCACGGTTTGACGCCTGCACAAGTGGTCGCCATCGCCTCGAATGGCG
GCGGTAAGCAGGCGCTGGAAACAGTACAGCGCCTGCTGCCTGTACTGTGCCAGGATCATGGACTGACCCC
AGACCAGGTAGTCGCAATCGCGAACAATAATGGGGGAAAGCAAGCCCTGGAAACCGTGCAAAGGTTGTTG
CCGGTCCTTTGTCAAGACCACGGCCTTACACCGGAGCAAGTCGTGGCCATTGCAAATAATAACGGTGGCA
AACAGGCTCTTGAGACGGTTCAGAGACTTCTCCCAGTTCTCTGTCAAGCCCACGGGCTGACTCCCGATCA
AGTTGTAGCGATTGCGTCGCATGACGGAGGGAAACAAGCATTGGAGACTGTCCAACGGCTCCTTCCCGTG
TTGTGTCAAGCCCACGGTTTGACGCCTGCACAAGTGGTCGCCATCGCCTCCAATATTGGCGGTAAGCAGG
CGCTGGAAACAGTACAGCGCCTGCTGCCTGTACTGTGCCAGGATCATGGACTGACCCCAGACCAGGTAGT
CGCAATCGCGTCAAACGGAGGGGGAAAGCAAGCCCTGGAAACCGTGCAAAGGTTGTTGCCGGTCCTTTGT
CAAGACCACGGCCTGA
