>Addgene plasmid #39367 | TAL2009 | addgene partial sequence | sequence record 52619 | JDS-TALEN-F 5'-TAGGGGTCGGTAAACAGTGG-3'
ACTGTGGCGGGTGAGCTTAGGGGGCCTCCGCTCCAGCTCGACACCGGGCAGCTGCTGAAGATCGCGAAGA
GAGGGGGAGTAACAGCGGTAGAGGCAGTGCACGCCTGGCGCAATGCGCTCACCGGGGCCCCCTTGAACCT
GACCCCAGACCAGGTAGTCGCAATCGCGTCGAACATTGGGGGAAAGCAAGCCCTGGAAACCGTGCAAAGG
TTGTTGCCGGTCCTTTGTCAAGACCACGGCCTTACACCGGAGCAAGTCGTGGCCATTGCAAATAATAACG
GTGGCAAACAGGCTCTTGAGACGGTTCAGAGACTTCTCCCAGTTCTCTGTCAAGCCCACGGGCTGACTCC
CGATCAAGTTGTAGCGATTGCGAATAACAATGGAGGGAAACAAGCATTGGAGACTGTCCAACGGCTCCTT
CCCGTGTTGTGTCAAGCCCACGGTTTGACGCCTGCACAAGTGGTCGCCATCGCCTCGAATGGCGGCGGTA
AGCAGGCGCTGGAAACAGTACAGCGCCTGCTGCCTGTACTGTGCCAGGATCATGGACTGACCCCAGACCA
GGTAGTCGCAATCGCGAACAATAATGGGGGAAAGCAAGCCCTGGAAACCGTGCAAAGGTTGTTGCCGGTC
CTTTGTCAAGACCACGGCCTTACACCGGAGCAAGTCGTGGCCATTGCAAATAATAACGGTGGCAAACAGG
CTCTTGAGACGGTTCAGAGACTTCTCCCAGTTCTCTGTCAAGCCCACGGGCTGACTCCCGATCAAGTTGT
AGCGATTGCGTCGCATGACGGAGGGAAACAAGCATTGGAGACTGTCCAACGGCTCCTTCCCGTGTTGTGT
CAAGCCCACGGTTTGACGCCTGCACAAGTGGTCGCCATCGCCTCCAATATTGGCGGTAAGCAGGCGCTGG
AAACAGTACAGCGCCTGCTGCCTGTACTGTGCCAGGATCATGGACTGA
